Addgene plasmid #208850: pLenti_CMV:Flag-OeNL
Purpose: Expresses FLAG epitope-tagged OeNL "Orange" BRET reporter in mammalian cells.
Depositing lab: Antonio Amelio. Depositing organization: H. Lee Moffitt Cancer Center and Research Institute. Publication: Optimized in vivo multispectral bioluminescent imaging of tumor biology using engineered BRET reporters. Labra B, Parag-Sharma K, Powers JJ, Srivastava S, Walker JR, Kirkland TA, Brennan CK, Prescher JA, Amelio AL. iScience. 2024 Aug 8;27(9):110655. doi: 10.1016/j.isci.2024.110655. eCollection 2024 Sep 20. PubMed 39252965.
Backbone
  Vector backbone: pLenti
  Vector type: Mammalian Expression, Lentiviral
  Selectable markers: Puromycin
Growth in bacteria
  Bacterial resistance: Ampicillin, 100 μg/mL
  Growth temperature: 37°C
  Growth strain: NEB Stable
  Copy number: High Copy
Gene/Insert
  Gene/Insert name: OeNL Nanolantern (alt name: mKusabira Orange kappa-NanoLuc BRET fusion)
  Species: Synthetic
  Insert size (bp): 1260
  Promoter: CMV
  Tag / fusion protein: 1xFLAG (N terminal on insert)
  Cloning method: Restriction Enzyme; 5′ cloning site XbaI (not destroyed); 3′ cloning site BamHI (not destroyed)
  Sequencing primers: 5′ CMV
Terms and licenses: Academic/Nonprofit Terms; Industry Terms: Not Available to Industry
How to cite: pLenti_CMV:Flag-OeNL was a gift from Antonio Amelio (Addgene plasmid # 208850 ; http://n2t.net/addgene:208850 ; RRID:Addgene_208850)
