[The description below was written by a language model from this plasmid's Addgene catalogue record and pLannotate feature annotations shown in this document.]
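Description:
pLenti_CMV:Flag-OeNL is a 9,020-nt lentiviral transfer plasmid for mammalian expression, built on a pLenti backbone. In E. coli it is maintained as a high-copy plasmid through a ColE1/pUC-type origin and selected with ampicillin (AmpR under its own bla promoter). An f1 origin, short lac-region remnants and T3/T7 promoters are backbone carry-overs. The viral portion has a third-generation, self-inactivating layout. An RSV promoter replaces the U3 region of a truncated HIV-1 5' LTR to drive genomic RNA production in packaging cells. It is followed by the Ψ packaging signal with a gag fragment, the Rev response element for Rev-dependent nuclear export, and the cPPT/CTS, which aids nuclear import of the reverse-transcribed genome. A ΔU3 3' LTR closes the proviral unit, so the integrated provirus lacks LTR promoter activity, and an SV40 poly(A) signal and SV40 origin lie downstream.

The payload is a CMV enhancer/promoter driving OeNL, a synthetic "Orange" enhanced Nano-lantern of about 1.26 kb carrying an N-terminal single FLAG epitope and cloned between XbaI and BamHI sites. The catalogue describes OeNL as a fusion of the orange fluorescent protein mKusabira Orange kappa with NanoLuc luciferase. The feature table shows a Kusabira-Orange coding region followed by a large NanoLuc segment, plus smaller matches to both upstream that probably reflect annotation of engineered junctions. In such BRET reporters, energy from the luciferase reaction transfers to the fluorescent protein and shifts emission toward orange. A downstream SV40 promoter–PuroR cassette allows puromycin selection of transduced cells, and a WPRE enhances transcript expression. The construct serves to make stable reporter cell lines, in the context of multispectral bioluminescent imaging of tumour biology in vivo.
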