Features (pLannotate 1.2.2; 34 found; start..end, strand, type, name):
     72..205     +  rep_origin     RSF ori (fragment): Plasmids containing the RSF 1030 origin of replication can be propagated in E. coli cells that contain additional plasmids with compatible origins.
    207..299     +  CDS            lacI (fragment): lac repressor; lacI; The lac repressor binds to the lac operator to inhibit transcription in E. coli. This inhibition can be relieved by adding lactose or isopropyl-β-D-thiogalactopyranoside (IPTG).
    312..333     +  protein_bind   CAP binding site: CAP binding activates transcription in the presence of cAMP. E. coli catabolite activator protein
    348..378     +  promoter       lac promoter: promoter for the E. coli lac operon
    386..402     +  protein_bind   lac operator: The lac repressor binds to the lac operator to inhibit transcription in E. coli. This inhibition can be relieved by adding lactose or isopropyl-β-D-thiogalactopyranoside (IPTG). lac repressor encoded by lacI
    447..465     +  promoter       T3 promoter: promoter for bacteriophage T3 RNA polymerase
    493..719     +  promoter       RSV promoter: Rous sarcoma virus enhancer/promoter
    720..900     +  LTR            5' LTR (truncated): truncated 5' long terminal repeat (LTR) from HIV-1
    947..1072    +  misc_feature   HIV-1 Ψ: packaging signal of human immunodeficiency virus type 1
   1056..1419    +  CDS            HIV-1 gag (fragment): gag protein from human immunodeficiency virus 1; gag
   1565..1798    +  misc_feature   RRE: The Rev response element (RRE) of HIV-1 allows for Rev-dependent mRNA export from the nucleus to the cytoplasm.
   2175..2275    +  CDS            Rev (fragment): human immunodeficiency virus 1 (HIV-1) Rev protein; rev; enhances nuclear export of unspliced and incompletely spliced viral mRNAs
   2294..2410    +  misc_feature   cPPT/CTS: central polypurine tract and central termination sequence of HIV-1
   2433..2736    +  enhancer       CMV enhancer: human cytomegalovirus immediate early enhancer
   2737..2940    +  promoter       CMV promoter: human cytomegalovirus (CMV) immediate early promoter
   3023..3043    +  CDS            FLAG (fragment): FLAG® epitope tag, followed by an enterokinase cleavage site
   3043..3190    +  CDS            Nluc (fragment): NanoLuc® luciferase human codon-optimized
   3215..3242    +  CDS            hmKO (fragment): humanized monomeric Kusabira-Orange fluorescent protein mammalian codon-optimized
   3244..3268    +  CDS            hmKO (fragment): humanized monomeric Kusabira-Orange fluorescent protein mammalian codon-optimized
   3281..3931    +  CDS            hmKO: humanized monomeric Kusabira-Orange fluorescent protein mammalian codon-optimized
   3938..4303    +  CDS            Nluc (fragment): NanoLuc® luciferase human codon-optimized
   4351..4680    +  promoter       SV40 promoter: SV40 enhancer and early promoter
   4690..5289    +  CDS            PuroR: puromycin N-acetyltransferase; pac from Streptomyces alboniger; confers resistance to puromycin
   5356..5944    +  misc_feature   WPRE: woodchuck hepatitis virus posttranscriptional regulatory element
   5961..6029    +  CDS            nef (fragment): NEF_HV1Z2 - Experimental evidence at protein level: Swiss-Prot protein existence level 1. Extracellular Nef protein targets CD4(+) T-lymphocytes for apoptosis by interacting with CXCR4 surface receptors. From Human immunodeficiency virus type 1 group M subtype D (isolate Z2/CDC-Z34) (HIV-1).
   6031..6264    +  LTR            3' LTR (ΔU3): self-inactivating 3' long terminal repeat (LTR) from HIV-1
   6336..6457    +  polyA_signal   SV40 poly(A) signal: SV40 polyadenylation signal
   6497..6632    +  rep_origin     SV40 ori: SV40 origin of replication
   6653..6671    -  promoter       T7 promoter: promoter for bacteriophage T7 RNA polymerase
   6679..6834    +  CDS            lacZα (fragment): LacZα fragment of β-galactosidase; lacZ fragment
   6839..7267    +  rep_origin     f1 ori (sequence partly withheld): f1 bacteriophage origin of replication; arrow indicates direction of (+) strand synthesis
   7320..7424    +  promoter       AmpR promoter: bla
   7425..8285    +  CDS            AmpR: β-lactamase; bla; confers resistance to ampicillin, carbenicillin, and related antibiotics
   8456..24      +  rep_origin     ori (across the origin): high-copy-number ColE1/pMB1/pBR322/pUC origin of replication
>Addgene plasmid #208850 | pLenti_CMV:Flag-OeNL | addgene full sequence | sequence record 424338 | Addgene NGS Result
TCAGGGGGGCGGAGCCTATGGAAAAACGCCAGCAACGCGGCCTTTTTACGGTTCCTGGCCTTTTGCTGGC
CTTTTGCTCACATGTTCTTTCCTGCGTTATCCCCTGATTCTGTGGATAACCGTATTACCGCCTTTGAGTG
AGCTGATACCGCTCGCCGCAGCCGAACGACCGAGCGCAGCGAGTCAGTGAGCGAGGAAGCGGAAGAGCGC
CCAATACGCAAACCGCCTCTCCCCGCGCGTTGGCCGATTCATTAATGCAGCTGGCACGACAGGTTTCCCG
ACTGGAAAGCGGGCAGTGAGCGCAACGCAATTAATGTGAGTTAGCTCACTCATTAGGCACCCCAGGCTTT
ACACTTTATGCTTCCGGCTCGTATGTTGTGTGGAATTGTGAGCGGATAACAATTTCACACAGGAAACAGC
TATGACCATGATTACGCCAAGCGCGCAATTAACCCTCACTAAAGGGAACAAAAGCTGGAGCTGCAAGCTT
AATGTAGTCTTATGCAATACTCTTGTAGTCTTGCAACATGGTAACGATGAGTTAGCAACATGCCTTACAA
GGAGAGAAAAAGCACCGTGCATGCCGATTGGTGGAAGTAAGGTGGTACGATCGTGCCTTATTAGGAAGGC
AACAGACGGGTCTGACATGGATTGGACGAACCACTGAATTGCCGCATTGCAGAGATATTGTATTTAAGTG
CCTAGCTCGATACATAAACGGGTCTCTCTGGTTAGACCAGATCTGAGCCTGGGAGCTCTCTGGCTAACTA
GGGAACCCACTGCTTAAGCCTCAATAAAGCTTGCCTTGAGTGCTTCAAGTAGTGTGTGCCCGTCTGTTGT
GTGACTCTGGTAACTAGAGATCCCTCAGACCCTTTTAGTCAGTGTGGAAAATCTCTAGCAGTGGCGCCCG
AACAGGGACTTGAAAGCGAAAGGGAAACCAGAGGAGCTCTCTCGACGCAGGACTCGGCTTGCTGAAGCGC
GCACGGCAAGAGGCGAGGGGCGGCGACTGGTGAGTACGCCAAAAATTTTGACTAGCGGAGGCTAGAAGGA
GAGAGATGGGTGCGAGAGCGTCAGTATTAAGCGGGGGAGAATTAGATCGCGATGGGAAAAAATTCGGTTA
AGGCCAGGGGGAAAGAAAAAATATAAATTAAAACATATAGTATGGGCAAGCAGGGAGCTAGAACGATTCG
CAGTTAATCCTGGCCTGTTAGAAACATCAGAAGGCTGTAGACAAATACTGGGACAGCTACAACCATCCCT
TCAGACAGGATCAGAAGAACTTAGATCATTATATAATACAGTAGCAACCCTCTATTGTGTGCATCAAAGG
ATAGAGATAAAAGACACCAAGGAAGCTTTAGACAAGATAGAGGAAGAGCAAAACAAAAGTAAGACCACCG
CACAGCAAGCGGCCGCTGATCTTCAGACCTGGAGGAGGAGATATGAGGGACAATTGGAGAAGTGAATTAT
ATAAATATAAAGTAGTAAAAATTGAACCATTAGGAGTAGCACCCACCAAGGCAAAGAGAAGAGTGGTGCA
GAGAGAAAAAAGAGCAGTGGGAATAGGAGCTTTGTTCCTTGGGTTCTTGGGAGCAGCAGGAAGCACTATG
GGCGCAGCGTCAATGACGCTGACGGTACAGGCCAGACAATTATTGTCTGGTATAGTGCAGCAGCAGAACA
ATTTGCTGAGGGCTATTGAGGCGCAACAGCATCTGTTGCAACTCACAGTCTGGGGCATCAAGCAGCTCCA
GGCAAGAATCCTGGCTGTGGAAAGATACCTAAAGGATCAACAGCTCCTGGGGATTTGGGGTTGCTCTGGA
AAACTCATTTGCACCACTGCTGTGCCTTGGAATGCTAGTTGGAGTAATAAATCTCTGGAACAGATTTGGA
ATCACACGACCTGGATGGAGTGGGACAGAGAAATTAACAATTACACAAGCTTAATACACTCCTTAATTGA
AGAATCGCAAAACCAGCAAGAAAAGAATGAACAAGAATTATTGGAATTAGATAAATGGGCAAGTTTGTGG
AATTGGTTTAACATAACAAATTGGCTGTGGTATATAAAATTATTCATAATGATAGTAGGAGGCTTGGTAG
GTTTAAGAATAGTTTTTGCTGTACTTTCTATAGTGAATAGAGTTAGGCAGGGATATTCACCATTATCGTT
TCAGACCCACCTCCCAACCCCGAGGGGACCCGACAGGCCCGAAGGAATAGAAGAAGAAGGTGGAGAGAGA
GACAGAGACAGATCCATTCGATTAGTGAACGGATCTCGACGGTATCGGTTAACTTTTAAAAGAAAAGGGG
GGATTGGGGGGTACAGTGCAGGGGAAAGAATAGTAGACATAATAGCAACAGACATACAAACTAAAGAATT
ACAAAAACAAATTACAAAATTCAAAATTTTATCGATAAGCTTGGGAGTTCCGCGTTACATAACTTACGGT
AAATGGCCCGCCTGGCTGACCGCCCAACGACCCCCGCCCATTGACGTCAATAATGACGTATGTTCCCATA
GTAACGCCAATAGGGACTTTCCATTGACGTCAATGGGTGGAGTATTTACGGTAAACTGCCCACTTGGCAG
TACATCAAGTGTATCATATGCCAAGTACGCCCCCTATTGACGTCAATGACGGTAAATGGCCCGCCTGGCA
TTATGCCCAGTACATGACCTTATGGGACTTTCCTACTTGGCAGTACATCTACGTATTAGTCATCGCTATT
ACCATGGTGATGCGGTTTTGGCAGTACATCAATGGGCGTGGATAGCGGTTTGACTCACGGGGATTTCCAA
GTCTCCACCCCATTGACGTCAATGGGAGTTTGTTTTGGCACCAAAATCAACGGGACTTTCCAAAATGTCG
TAACAACTCCGCCCCATTGACGCAAATGGGCGGTAGGCGTGTACGGTGGGAGGTCTATATAAGCAGAGCT
CGTTTAGTGAACCGTCAGATCGCCTGGAGACGCCATCCACGCTGTTTTGACCTCCATAGAAGACACCGAC
TCTAGAATGGACTACAAGGACGACGATGACAAGGTCTTCACACTCGAAGATTTCGTTGGGGACTGGCGAC
AGACAGCCGGCTACAACCTGGACCAAGTCCTTGAACAGGGAGGTGTGTCCAGTTTGTTTCAGAATCTCGG
GGTGTCCGTAACTCCGATCCAAAGGATTGTCCTGAGCGGTCTCGAGGGCGGTAGCGGTGGCAGCGTGAGC
GTGATCAAGCCCGAGATGAAGAAGGTGGAGGACGCCGTGGCCCACTCCACTCTCGAGGGCGTGAGCGTGA
TCAAGCCCGAGATGAAGATGAGGTACTACATGGACGGCTCCGTCAATGGGCATGAGTTCACAATCGAGGG
TGAGGGCACAGGCAGACCTTACGAGGGACATCAGGAGATGACACTGCGCGTCACAATGGCCGAGGGCGGG
CCAATGCCTTTCGCCTTCGACCTGGTGTCCCACGTGTTCTGTTACGGCCACAGAGTTTTTACTAAATATC
CAGAAGAGATCCCAGACTATTTCAAGCAGGCCTTTCCTGAGGGCCTGTCCTGGGAGAGGTCCCTGGAGTT
CGAGGACGGCGGCTCCGCCTCCGTGAGCGCCCACATCAGCCTGAGGGGCAACACCTTCTACCACAAGTCC
AAGTTCACCGGCGTGAACTTCCCCGCCGACGGCCCCATCATGCAGAACCAGAGCGTGGACTGGGAGCCCT
CCACCGAGAAGATCACCGCCAGCGACGGCGTGCTGAAGGGCGACGTGACCATGTACCTGAAGCTGGAGGG
CGGCGGCAACCACAAGTGCCAGATGAAGACCACCTACAAGGCCGCCAAGGAGATCCTGGAGATGCCCGGC
GACCACTACATCGGCCACAGGCTGGTGAGGAAGACCGAGGGCAACATCACCGAGCAGGTGGAGGACGCCG
TGGCCCACTCCGAGCTCGAAAATGGGCTGAAGATCGACATCCATGTCATCATCCCGTATGAAGGTCTGAG
CGGCGACCAAATGGGCCAGATCGAAAAAATTTTTAAGGTGGTGTACCCTGTGGATGATCATCACTTTAAG
GTGATCCTGCACTATGGCACACTGGTAATCGACGGGGTTACGCCGAACATGATCGACTATTTCGGACGGC
CGTATGAAGGCATCGCCGTGTTCGACGGCAAAAAGATCACTGTAACAGGGACCCTGTGGAACGGCAACAA
AATTATCGACGAGCGCCTGATCAACCCCGACGGCTCCCTGCTGTTCCGAGTAACCATCAACGGAGTGACC
GGCTGGCGGCTGTGCGAACGCATTCTGGCGTAAGGATCCGGACTAGTTAACGCGTCGACCAGTGGTCGAC
CCTGTGGAATGTGTGTCAGTTAGGGTGTGGAAAGTCCCCAGGCTCCCCAGCAGGCAGAAGTATGCAAAGC
ATGCATCTCAATTAGTCAGCAACCAGGTGTGGAAAGTCCCCAGGCTCCCCAGCAGGCAGAAGTATGCAAA
GCATGCATCTCAATTAGTCAGCAACCATAGTCCCGCCCCTAACTCCGCCCATCCCGCCCCTAACTCCGCC
CAGTTCCGCCCATTCTCCGCCCCATGGCTGACTAATTTTTTTTATTTATGCAGAGGCCGAGGCCGCCTCG
GCCTCTGAGCTATTCCAGAAGTAGTGAGGAGGCTTTTTTGGAGGCCTAGGCTTTTGCAAAAAGCTTACCA
TGACCGAGTACAAGCCCACGGTGCGCCTCGCCACCCGCGACGACGTCCCCAGGGCCGTACGCACCCTCGC
CGCCGCGTTCGCCGACTACCCCGCCACGCGCCACACCGTCGATCCGGACCGCCACATCGAGCGGGTCACC
GAGCTGCAAGAACTCTTCCTCACGCGCGTCGGGCTCGACATCGGCAAGGTGTGGGTCGCGGACGACGGCG
CCGCGGTGGCGGTCTGGACCACGCCGGAGAGCGTCGAAGCGGGGGCGGTGTTCGCCGAGATCGGCCCGCG
CATGGCCGAGTTGAGCGGTTCCCGGCTGGCCGCGCAGCAACAGATGGAAGGCCTCCTGGCGCCGCACCGG
CCCAAGGAGCCCGCGTGGTTCCTGGCCACCGTCGGCGTCTCGCCCGACCACCAGGGCAAGGGTCTGGGCA
GCGCCGTCGTGCTCCCCGGAGTGGAGGCGGCCGAGCGCGCCGGGGTGCCCGCCTTCCTGGAGACCTCCGC
GCCCCGCAACCTCCCCTTCTACGAGCGGCTCGGCTTCACCGTCACCGCCGACGTCGAGGTGCCCGAAGGA
CCGCGCACCTGGTGCATGACCCGCAAGCCCGGTGCCTGACGCCCGCCCCACGACCCGCAGCGCCCGACCG
AAAGGAGCGCACGACCCCATGCATCGCCAGTCGACAATCAACCTCTGGATTACAAAATTTGTGAAAGATT
GACTGGTATTCTTAACTATGTTGCTCCTTTTACGCTATGTGGATACGCTGCTTTAATGCCTTTGTATCAT
GCTATTGCTTCCCGTATGGCTTTCATTTTCTCCTCCTTGTATAAATCCTGGTTGCTGTCTCTTTATGAGG
AGTTGTGGCCCGTTGTCAGGCAACGTGGCGTGGTGTGCACTGTGTTTGCTGACGCAACCCCCACTGGTTG
GGGCATTGCCACCACCTGTCAGCTCCTTTCCGGGACTTTCGCTTTCCCCCTCCCTATTGCCACGGCGGAA
CTCATCGCCGCCTGCCTTGCCCGCTGCTGGACAGGGGCTCGGCTGTTGGGCACTGACAATTCCGTGGTGT
TGTCGGGGAAGCTGACGTCCTTTCCATGGCTGCTCGCCTGTGTTGCCACCTGGATTCTGCGCGGGACGTC
CTTCTGCTACGTCCCTTCGGCCCTCAATCCAGCGGACCTTCCTTCCCGCGGCCTGCTGCCGGCTCTGCGG
CCTCTTCCGCGTCTTCGCCTTCGCCCTCAGACGAGTCGGATCTCCCTTTGGGCCGCCTCCCCGCCTGGAA
TTCGAGCTCGGTACCTTTAAGACCAATGACTTACAAGGCAGCTGTAGATCTTAGCCACTTTTTAAAAGAA
AAGGGGGGACTGGAAGGGCTAATTCACTCCCAACGAAGACAAGATCTGCTTTTTGCTTGTACTGGGTCTC
TCTGGTTAGACCAGATCTGAGCCTGGGAGCTCTCTGGCTAACTAGGGAACCCACTGCTTAAGCCTCAATA
AAGCTTGCCTTGAGTGCTTCAAGTAGTGTGTGCCCGTCTGTTGTGTGACTCTGGTAACTAGAGATCCCTC
AGACCCTTTTAGTCAGTGTGGAAAATCTCTAGCAGTAGTAGTTCATGTCATCTTATTATTCAGTATTTAT
AACTTGCAAAGAAATGAATATCAGAGAGTGAGAGGAACTTGTTTATTGCAGCTTATAATGGTTACAAATA
AAGCAATAGCATCACAAATTTCACAAATAAAGCATTTTTTTCACTGCATTCTAGTTGTGGTTTGTCCAAA
CTCATCAATGTATCTTATCATGTCTGGCTCTAGCTATCCCGCCCCTAACTCCGCCCATCCCGCCCCTAAC
TCCGCCCAGTTCCGCCCATTCTCCGCCCCATGGCTGACTAATTTTTTTTATTTATGCAGAGGCCGAGGCC
GCCTCGGCCTCTGAGCTATTCCAGAAGTAGTGAGGAGGCTTTTTTGGAGGCCTAGGGACGTACCCAATTC
GCCCTATAGTGAGTCGTATTACGCGCGCTCACTGGCCGTCGTTTTACAACGTCGTGACTGGGAAAACCCT
GGCGTTACCCAACTTAATCGCCTTGCAGCACATCCCCCTTTCGCCAGCTGGCGTAATAGCGAAGAGGCCC
GCACCGATCGCCCTTCCCAACAGTTGCGCAGCCTGAATGGCGAATGGG
[124 nt withheld, positions 6839-6962]
C
[91 nt withheld, positions 6964-7054]
A
[49 nt withheld, positions 7056-7104]
CCTTTGACGTTGGAGTCCACGTTCTTT
[37 nt withheld, positions 7132-7168]
ACCCTATCTCGGTCTATTCTTTTGATTTATAAGGGATTTTGCCGATTTCGGCCTATTGGTTAAAAAATGA
GCTGATTTAACAAAAATTTAACGCGAATTTTAACAAAATATTAACGCTTACAATTTAGGTGGCACTTTTC
GGGGAAATGTGCGCGGAACCCCTATTTGTTTATTTTTCTAAATACATTCAAATATGTATCCGCTCATGAG
ACAATAACCCTGATAAATGCTTCAATAATATTGAAAAAGGAAGAGTATGAGTATTCAACATTTCCGTGTC
GCCCTTATTCCCTTTTTTGCGGCATTTTGCCTTCCTGTTTTTGCTCACCCAGAAACGCTGGTGAAAGTAA
AAGATGCTGAAGATCAGTTGGGTGCACGAGTGGGTTACATCGAACTGGATCTCAACAGCGGTAAGATCCT
TGAGAGTTTTCGCCCCGAAGAACGTTTTCCAATGATGAGCACTTTTAAAGTTCTGCTATGTGGCGCGGTA
TTATCCCGTATTGACGCCGGGCAAGAGCAACTCGGTCGCCGCATACACTATTCTCAGAATGACTTGGTTG
AGTACTCACCAGTCACAGAAAAGCATCTTACGGATGGCATGACAGTAAGAGAATTATGCAGTGCTGCCAT
AACCATGAGTGATAACACTGCGGCCAACTTACTTCTGACAACGATCGGAGGACCGAAGGAGCTAACCGCT
TTTTTGCACAACATGGGGGATCATGTAACTCGCCTTGATCGTTGGGAACCGGAGCTGAATGAAGCCATAC
CAAACGACGAGCGTGACACCACGATGCCTGTAGCAATGGCAACAACGTTGCGCAAACTATTAACTGGCGA
ACTACTTACTCTAGCTTCCCGGCAACAATTAATAGACTGGATGGAGGCGGATAAAGTTGCAGGACCACTT
CTGCGCTCGGCCCTTCCGGCTGGCTGGTTTATTGCTGATAAATCTGGAGCCGGTGAGCGTGGGTCTCGCG
GTATCATTGCAGCACTGGGGCCAGATGGTAAGCCCTCCCGTATCGTAGTTATCTACACGACGGGGAGTCA
GGCAACTATGGATGAACGAAATAGACAGATCGCTGAGATAGGTGCCTCACTGATTAAGCATTGGTAACTG
TCAGACCAAGTTTACTCATATATACTTTAGATTGATTTAAAACTTCATTTTTAATTTAAAAGGATCTAGG
TGAAGATCCTTTTTGATAATCTCATGACCAAAATCCCTTAACGTGAGTTTTCGTTCCACTGAGCGTCAGA
CCCCGTAGAAAAGATCAAAGGATCTTCTTGAGATCCTTTTTTTCTGCGCGTAATCTGCTGCTTGCAAACA
AAAAAACCACCGCTACCAGCGGTGGTTTGTTTGCCGGATCAAGAGCTACCAACTCTTTTTCCGAAGGTAA
CTGGCTTCAGCAGAGCGCAGATACCAAATACTGTTCTTCTAGTGTAGCCGTAGTTAGGCCACCACTTCAA
GAACTCTGTAGCACCGCCTACATACCTCGCTCTGCTAATCCTGTTACCAGTGGCTGCTGCCAGTGGCGAT
AAGTCGTGTCTTACCGGGTTGGACTCAAGACGATAGTTACCGGATAAGGCGCAGCGGTCGGGCTGAACGG
GGGGTTCGTGCACACAGCCCAGCTTGGAGCGAACGACCTACACCGAACTGAGATACCTACAGCGTGAGCT
ATGAGAAAGCGCCACGCTTCCCGAAGGGAGAAAGGCGGACAGGTATCCGGTAAGCGGCAGGGTCGGAACA
GGAGAGCGCACGAGGGAGCTTCCAGGGGGAAACGCCTGGTATCTTTATAGTCCTGTCGGGTTTCGCCACC
TCTGACTTGAGCGTCGATTTTTGTGATGCTCG
